>Addgene plasmid #238527 | GE-0010-gRNA1-MpCKB | addgene full sequence | sequence record 477292 | Addgene NGS Result
TTTCACGCCCTTTTAAATATCCGATTATTCTAATAAACGCTCTTTTCTCTTAGGTTTACCCGCCAATATA
TCCTGTCAAACACTGATAGTTTAAACTGAAGGCGGGAAACGACAATCTGATCCAAGCTCAAGCTGCTCTA
GCATTCGCCATTCAGGCTGCGCAACTGTTGGGAAGGGCGATCGGTGCGGGCCTCTTCGCTATTACGCCAG
CTGGCGAAAGGGGGATGTGCTGCAAGGCGATTAAGTTGGGTAACGCCAGGGTTTTCCCAGTCACGACGTT
GTAAAACGACGGCCAGTGCCAAGCTTGGCCCGGGCAAATGAGTCACACACATTGTTGAGAGACATATCAA
AATAACTCAATTGTAAGGTAAGTTGATAGATTTCCCAGTTAAATGCATTATTTTAACAATATTTGTATCT
CAAATTTTCAAAATCATATCAAATTTGCAGATCTTGATGATGATTCACAACTCTGTCTTCGATTTTTGAT
TGTTAACGGGTATCGATATTTGGGTAACTTAAAAAGAATTTGCTAAAGATCTTAAAAAACAGATTAAAAA
AACCTTTCAAAATAGCTAATCCTTTAAATCCGTTTCACAATATAATGCTCATTGATGATAATCGAAAAGA
TTCCATTTTAAAGTGCATATAAATTGCTTAATTATCTCTTTCTGTCTCGTAATATTTTGTTCTCTCCTAT
TGGATCGGACCCGCATCTTCTCGATCAGTTCACTATACTAATATTTGGTCAACTTCAAGAGAGATTAGAA
CTTCGTTCTCCAAAGTGTAAAGGCCGACAAGCAGAAAAGGAAACTTCAATCAGAAGCCTTCTAGGTTTTC
CCGCGTCCCAAAAAGCGAAGGGAGGACGGGGAGGACGGTGAGGCCAGAAGAAGAAAGCAACAGTAAAATC
TCATGTGATTGCGTGCATGTCATGGATCTATGGGATGCTAGTCCACCGTTTGGAAGTATGTGCAGAAGGA
GAAAGGCGCGGGAGGCCAAAAGCGACTTCGGCCACCTCTCTACTTTCTAGAAAGTTTGCTCGCAGCTTGT
AATAAGCGCGGAAAAGGTACTCGAAAAACCGGAGCAATCGGTGTGGTATCAGCAGTCGGGTTCGCTAAAC
CTACGTCTTCTTATTTTGGAATGTTAAATTGAAAGGGCGTGCCGGCCCTAAGCACGGACGATGTGACAGA
CGGAGGAGTGTGAGCAATTCGGATGACGATGCTGGCCGGCAGTCACGACAAAGAGTCCGAAGGGGCATGG
ACAGGGCAATATATAAATGGAAAAGAGGCTTTGAATATTCCTAACCCTTCGTCGTCGGCCTCCCAACTTG
CCCTCGCATGCTGAATTGGCCGCCTATCTGCGAATGGCCGGCCGCCGACCCTAAGTCGCAATAACTTGAA
CGGAGCCGATGCAAAGTCCTTATCGAACGCTCGTTATTATAAACGGGGCAGACCTAGGTATTTAATTATA
TCAAAACCCTCCGCAATTTCGCTAATCATTCCCTAATTTCTTCTACTTTGGCGTCTAGTGCTGTGGTCGC
GCTTGCTCTCAAAGCTCGCTGGGAGGCAGTGGAGCGTCTGGCTTAAAATCGATCGCCGCAACCCTAGAGT
TCCTTTCACTTCTTTCTCTCTTGCGTGGAGAGCATCGACATCGAAGAGCTGCATCTTGTCTTCTGGTATG
CGCCTTGTGCCCTCGTCTCTGTACGTCGTTACGATTGCTCGATATTGTGATTGTCTAGACCTGAAACCCG
ACTGGAGCTTTTACGTGGTGTCGATTGGGGCCTCGAGCGAGTGATTTTTTAGGTTCGTTTTAGCCAAGTA
CATCCCACTTTGGTCAGTCCTGTTATCTCGGTAAGGTGTTCAGTTCGGTCTCTGGTGCGGAGGTGCCTCG
TAAGTTTCCTGCATGATAGATTTGTCTATCCTTGACTTGAAGAGGAGTCGAAGGTCAGCGAGGTTGGCTG
TGTGCTATGGACGTCGGTGCTCCTTGGTTCCGTGCTTCTATGGGTGTTGCCTCAACAGTATTGATGTGCC
TGCAGAAAGGTTGACTAGAGTTATCAACAAGTTTGTACAAAAAAGCAGGCTCCGCGGCCGCCCCCTTCAC
CATGGATAAGAAGTACTCTATCGGACTCGATATCGGAACTAACTCTGTGGGATGGGCTGTGATCACCGAT
GAGTACAAGGTGCCATCTAAGAAGTTCAAGGTTCTCGGAAACACCGATAGGCACTCTATCAAGAAAAACC
TTATCGGTGCTCTCCTCTTCGATTCTGGTGAAACTGCTGAGGCTACCAGACTCAAGAGAACCGCTAGAAG
AAGGTACACCAGAAGAAAGAACAGGATCTGCTACCTCCAAGAGATCTTCTCTAACGAGATGGCTAAAGTG
GATGATTCATTCTTCCACAGGCTCGAAGAGTCATTCCTCGTGGAAGAAGATAAGAAGCACGAGAGGCACC
CTATCTTCGGAAACATCGTTGATGAGGTGGCATACCACGAGAAGTACCCTACTATCTACCACCTCAGAAA
GAAGCTCGTTGATTCTACTGATAAGGCTGATCTCAGGCTCATCTACCTCGCTCTCGCTCACATGATCAAG
TTCAGAGGACACTTCCTCATCGAGGGTGATCTCAACCCTGATAACTCTGATGTGGATAAGTTGTTCATCC
AGCTCGTGCAGACCTACAACCAGCTTTTCGAAGAGAACCCTATCAACGCTTCAGGTGTGGATGCTAAGGC
TATCCTCTCTGCTAGGCTCTCTAAGTCAAGAAGGCTTGAGAACCTCATTGCTCAGCTCCCTGGTGAGAAG
AAGAACGGACTTTTCGGAAACTTGATCGCTCTCTCTCTCGGACTCACCCCTAACTTCAAGTCTAACTTCG
ATCTCGCTGAGGATGCAAAGCTCCAGCTCTCAAAGGATACCTACGATGATGATCTCGATAACCTCCTCGC
TCAGATCGGAGATCAGTACGCTGATTTGTTCCTCGCTGCTAAGAACCTCTCTGATGCTATCCTCCTCAGT
GATATCCTCAGAGTGAACACCGAGATCACCAAGGCTCCACTCTCAGCTTCTATGATCAAGAGATACGATG
AGCACCACCAGGATCTCACACTTCTCAAGGCTCTTGTTAGACAGCAGCTCCCAGAGAAGTACAAAGAGAT
TTTCTTCGATCAGTCTAAGAACGGATACGCTGGTTACATCGATGGTGGTGCATCTCAAGAAGAGTTCTAC
AAGTTCATCAAGCCTATCCTCGAGAAGATGGATGGAACCGAGGAACTCCTCGTGAAGCTCAATAGAGAGG
ATCTTCTCAGAAAGCAGAGGACCTTCGATAACGGATCTATCCCTCATCAGATCCACCTCGGAGAGTTGCA
CGCTATCCTTAGAAGGCAAGAGGATTTCTACCCATTCCTCAAGGATAACAGGGAAAAGATTGAGAAGATT
CTCACCTTCAGAATCCCTTACTACGTGGGACCTCTCGCTAGAGGAAACTCAAGATTCGCTTGGATGACCA
GAAAGTCTGAGGAAACCATCACCCCTTGGAACTTCGAAGAGGTGGTGGATAAGGGTGCTAGTGCTCAGTC
TTTCATCGAGAGGATGACCAACTTCGATAAGAACCTTCCAAACGAGAAGGTGCTCCCTAAGCACTCTTTG
CTCTACGAGTACTTCACCGTGTACAACGAGTTGACCAAGGTTAAGTACGTGACCGAGGGAATGAGGAAGC
CTGCTTTTTTGTCAGGTGAGCAAAAGAAGGCTATCGTTGATCTCTTGTTCAAGACCAACAGAAAGGTGAC
CGTGAAGCAGCTCAAAGAGGATTACTTCAAGAAAATCGAGTGCTTCGATTCAGTTGAGATTTCTGGTGTT
GAGGATAGGTTCAACGCATCTCTCGGAACCTACCACGATCTCCTCAAGATCATTAAGGATAAGGATTTCT
TGGATAACGAGGAAAACGAGGATATCTTGGAGGATATCGTTCTTACCCTCACCCTCTTTGAAGATAGAGA
GATGATTGAAGAAAGGCTCAAGACCTACGCTCATCTCTTCGATGATAAGGTGATGAAGCAGTTGAAGAGA
AGAAGATACACTGGTTGGGGAAGGCTCTCAAGAAAGCTCATTAACGGAATCAGGGATAAGCAGTCTGGAA
AGACAATCCTTGATTTCCTCAAGTCTGATGGATTCGCTAACAGAAACTTCATGCAGCTCATCCACGATGA
TTCTCTCACCTTTAAAGAGGATATCCAGAAGGCTCAGGTTTCAGGACAGGGTGATAGTCTCCATGAGCAT
ATCGCTAACCTCGCTGGATCTCCTGCAATCAAGAAGGGAATCCTCCAGACTGTGAAGGTTGTGGATGAGT
TGGTGAAGGTGATGGGAAGGCATAAGCCTGAGAACATCGTGATCGAAATGGCTAGAGAGAACCAGACCAC
TCAGAAGGGACAGAAGAACTCTAGGGAAAGGATGAAGAGGATCGAGGAAGGTATCAAAGAGCTTGGATCT
CAGATCCTCAAAGAGCACCCTGTTGAGAACACTCAGCTCCAGAATGAGAAGCTCTACCTCTACTACCTCC
AGAACGGAAGGGATATGTATGTGGATCAAGAGTTGGATATCAACAGGCTCTCTGATTACGATGTTGATCA
TATCGTGCCACAGTCATTCTTGAAGGATGATTCTATCGATAACAAGGTGCTCACCAGGTCTGATAAGAAC
AGGGGTAAGAGTGATAACGTGCCAAGTGAAGAGGTTGTGAAGAAAATGAAGAACTATTGGAGGCAGCTCC
TCAACGCTAAGCTCATCACTCAGAGAAAGTTCGATAACTTGACTAAGGCTGAGAGGGGAGGACTCTCTGA
ATTGGATAAGGCAGGATTCATCAAGAGGCAGCTTGTGGAAACCAGGCAGATCACTAAGCACGTTGCACAG
ATCCTCGATTCTAGGATGAACACCAAGTACGATGAGAACGATAAGTTGATCAGGGAAGTGAAGGTTATCA
CCCTCAAGTCAAAGCTCGTGTCTGATTTCAGAAAGGATTTCCAATTCTACAAGGTGAGGGAAATCAACAA
CTACCACCACGCTCACGATGCTTACCTTAACGCTGTTGTTGGAACCGCTCTCATCAAGAAGTATCCTAAG
CTCGAGTCAGAGTTCGTGTACGGTGATTACAAGGTGTACGATGTGAGGAAGATGATCGCTAAGTCTGAGC
AAGAGATCGGAAAGGCTACCGCTAAGTATTTCTTCTACTCTAACATCATGAATTTCTTCAAGACCGAGAT
TACCCTCGCTAACGGTGAGATCAGAAAGAGGCCACTCATCGAGACAAACGGTGAAACAGGTGAGATCGTG
TGGGATAAGGGAAGGGATTTCGCTACCGTTAGAAAGGTGCTCTCTATGCCACAGGTGAACATCGTTAAGA
AAACCGAGGTGCAGACCGGTGGATTCTCTAAAGAGTCTATCCTCCCTAAGAGGAACTCTGATAAGCTCAT
TGCTAGGAAGAAGGATTGGGACCCTAAGAAATACGGTGGTTTCGATTCTCCTACCGTGGCTTACTCTGTT
CTCGTTGTGGCTAAGGTTGAGAAGGGAAAGAGTAAGAAGCTCAAGTCTGTTAAGGAACTTCTCGGAATCA
CTATCATGGAAAGGTCATCTTTCGAGAAGAACCCAATCGATTTCCTCGAGGCTAAGGGATACAAAGAGGT
TAAGAAGGATCTCATCATCAAGCTCCCAAAGTACTCACTCTTCGAACTCGAGAACGGTAGAAAGAGGATG
CTCGCTTCTGCTGGTGAGCTTCAAAAGGGAAACGAGCTTGCTCTCCCATCTAAGTACGTTAACTTTCTTT
ACCTCGCTTCTCACTACGAGAAGTTGAAGGGATCTCCAGAAGATAACGAGCAGAAGCAACTTTTCGTTGA
GCAGCACAAGCACTACTTGGATGAGATCATCGAGCAGATCTCTGAGTTCTCTAAAAGGGTGATCCTCGCT
GATGCAAACCTCGATAAGGTGTTGTCTGCTTACAACAAGCACAGAGATAAGCCTATCAGGGAACAGGCAG
AGAACATCATCCATCTCTTCACCCTTACCAACCTCGGTGCTCCTGCTGCTTTCAAGTACTTCGATACAAC
CATCGATAGGAAGAGATACACCTCTACCAAAGAAGTGCTCGATGCTACCCTCATCCATCAGTCTATCACT
GGACTCTACGAGACTAGGATCGATCTCTCACAGCTCGGTGGTGATTCAAGGGCTGATCCTAAGAAGAAGA
GGAAGGTTTGAGGCGCGCCGAGCTCCAGGCCTCCCAGCTTTCGTCCGTATCATCGGTTTCGACAACGTTC
GTCAAGTTCAATGCATCAGTTTCATTGCCCACACACCAGAATCCTACTAAGTTTGAGTATTATGGCATTG
GAAAAGCTGTTTTCTTCTATCATTTGTTCTGCTTGTAATTTACTGTGTTCTTTCAGTTTTTGTTTTCGGA
CATCAAAATGCAAATGGATGGATAAGAGTTAATAAATGATATGGTCCTTTTGTTCATTCTCAAATTATTA
TTATCTGTTGTTTTTACTTTAATGGGTTGAATTTAAGTAAGAAAGGAACTAACAGTGTGATATTAAGGTG
CAATGTTAGACATATAAAACAGTCTTTCACCTCTCTTTGGTTATGTCTTGAATTGGTTTGTTTCTTCACT
TATCTGTGTAATCAAGTTTACTATGAGTCTATGATCAAGTAATTATGCAATCAAGTTAAGTACAGTATAG
GCTTAAGGGTGGGCGCGCCGACCCAGCTTTCTTGTACAAAGTGGTTGATAACAGCGGTTGACTAGAGTTA
TCAACAAGTTTGTACAAAAAAGCAGGCTCCGCGGCCGCCCCCTTGTAACGTGAGACTACTACACTCCTCA
ACGCAAGTTCTATCTCATATCTCTGCAAGAGCTTATTCCAAGAAACTTTCTTGTGCTTCTATGCATGCCC
AGGTACCTTAAGTCGCGCGCATAGTCACTTCACAGCCTTTTCAGTTCTCCCTTTGATGGCTCAGAGTGAC
GCAACTGCACAAAAATAAGAAAAAAGTCGAAGCGTCACGAGAGATGTATCCGGCTAGTTTCCTTGGAGTT
CGGATTGCTCTCTTTCTCTGTCTCCCCGAACCATATGGAATTTATGAACTGCTGTTCACTAGTCAGTCAC
TTGTTTCAGAACTTTTGAGTGGTCGATTTATCCACCTTCTTGTTTCTTCCTGGGTCCAGAATCTGACTTC
TTGAGACAACAAACAGTGCACAGTGGATCGAAGAATGACCACAGTTGAGACACGTGGCGCTGGCCTCATT
TATTGCACCATACGTTTAGTGAAGAACTGAATAATGGTGGATATAAAGCAGAGTTGCACCCAGCCTCTCG
AGAAAAGGAGAGGCCCTCGTTTTAGAGCTAGAAATAGCAAGTTAAAATAAGGCTAGTCCGTTATCAACTT
GAAAAAGTGGCACCGAGTCGGTGCTTTTTTTCTAGTATCGGGAATTCTAAAGGGTGGGCGCGCCGACCCA
GCTTTCTTGTACAAAGTGGTTGATAACAGCGCTTAGAGGCTTAGAGCTCGAATTTCCCCGATCGTTCAAA
CATTTGGCAATAAAGTTTCTTAAGATTGAATCCTGTTGCCGGTCTTGCGATGATTATCATATAATTTCTG
TTGAATTACGTTAAGCATGTAATAATTAACATGTAATGCATGACGTTATTTATGAGATGGGTTTTTATGA
TTAGAGTCCCGCAATTATACATTTAATACGCGATAGAAAACAAAATATAGCGCGCAAACTAGGATAAATT
ATCGCGCGCGGTGTCATCTATGTTACTAGATCGGGAATTGGTTCCGGAACCAATTCGTAATCATGTCATA
GCTGTTTCCTGTGTGAAATTGTTATCCGCTCACAATTCCACACAACATACGAGCCGGAAGCATAAAGTGT
AAAGCCTGGGGTGCCTAATGAGTGAGCTAACTCACATTAGGCTGAATTAGGCGCGCCTATTTCTGAATTC
AACACATTGCGGACGTTTTTAATGTACTGAATTAACGCCGAATTAATTCGGGGGATCTGGATTTTAGTAC
TGGATTTTGGTTTTAGGAATTAGAAATTTTATTGATAGAAGTATTTTACAAATACAAATACATACTAAGG
GTTTCTTATATGCTCAACACATGAGCGAAACCCTATAGGAACCCTAATTCCCTTATCTGGGAACTACTCA
CACATTATTATGGAGAAACTCGAGCTTGTCGATCGACAGATCCCGGTCGGCATCTACTCTATTTCTTTGC
CCTCGGACGAGTGCTGGGGCGTCGGTTTCCACTATCGGCGAGTACTTCTACACAGCCATCGGTCCAGACG
GCCGCGCTTCTGCGGGCGATTTGTGTACGCCCGACAGTCCCGGCTCCGGATCGGACGATTGCGTCGCATC
GACCCTGCGCCCAAGCTGCATCATCGAAATTGCCGTCAACCAAGCTCTGATAGAGTTGGTCAAGACCAAT
GCGGAGCATATACGCCCGGAGTCGTGGCGATCCTGCAAGCTCCGGATGCCTCCGCTCGAAGTAGCGCGTC
TGCTGCTCCATACAAGCCAACCACGGCCTCCAGAAGAAGATGTTGGCGACCTCGTATTGGGAATCCCCGA
ACATCGCCTCGCTCCAGTCAATGACCGCTGTTATGCGGCCATTGTCCGTCAGGACATTGTTGGAGCCGAA
ATCCGCGTGCACGAGGTGCCGGACTTCGGGGCAGTCCTCGGCCCAAAGCATCAGCTCATCGAGAGCCTGC
GCGACGGACGCACTGACGGTGTCGTCCATCACAGTTTGCCAGTGATACACATGGGGATCAGCAATCGCGC
ATATGAAATCACGCCATGTAGTGTATTGACCGATTCCTTGCGGTCCGAATGGGCCGAACCCGCTCGTCTG
GCTAAGATCGGCCGCAGCGATCGCATCCATAGCCTCCGCGACCGGTTGTAGAACAGCGGGCAGTTCGGTT
TCAGGCAGGTCTTGCAACGTGACACCCTGTGAACGGCGGGAGATGCAATAGGTCAGGCTCTCGCTAAACT
CCCCAATGTCAAGCACTTCCGGAATCGGGAGCGCGGCCGATGCAAAGTGCCGATAAACATAACGATCTTT
GTAGAAACCATCGGCGCAGCTATTTACCCGCAGGACATATCCACGCCCTCCTACATCGAAGCTGAAAGCA
CGAGATTCTTCGCCCTCCGAGAGCTGCATCAGGTCGGAGACGCTGTCGAACTTTTCGATCAGAAACTTCT
CGACAGACGTCGCGGTGAGTTCAGGCTTTTTCATATCTCATTGCCCCCCGGATCTGCGAAAGCTCGAGAG
AGATAGATTTGTAGAGAGAGACTGGTGATTTCAGCGTGTCCTCTCCAAATGAAATGAACTTCCTTATATA
GAGGAAGGGTCTTGCGAAGGATAGTGGGATTGTGCGTCATCCCTTACGTCAGTGGAGATATCACATCAAT
CCACTTGCTTTGAAGACGTGGTTGGAACGTCTTCTTTTTCCACGATGCTCCTCGTGGGTGGGGGTCCATC
TTTGGGACCACTGTCGGCAGAGGCATCTTGAACGATAGCCTTTCCTTTATCGCAATGATGGCATTTGTAG
GTGCCACCTTCCTTTTCTACTGTCCTTTTGATGAAGTGACAGATAGCTGGGCAATGGAATCCGAGGAGGT
TTCCCGATATTACCCTTTGTTGAAAAGTCTCAATAGCCCTTTGGTCTTCTGAGACTGTATCTTTGATATT
CTTGGAGTAGACGAGAGTGTCGTGCTCCACCATGTTCACATCAATCCACTTGCTTTGAAGACGTGGTTGG
AACGTCTTCTTTTTCCACGATGCTCCTCGTGGGTGGGGGTCCATCTTTGGGACCACTGTCGGCAGAGGCA
TCTTGAACGATAGCCTTTCCTTTATCGCAATGATGGCATTTGTAGGTGCCACCTTCCTTTTCTACTGTCC
TTTTGATGAAGTGACAGATAGCTGGGCAATGGAATCCGAGGAGGTTTCCCGATATTACCCTTTGTTGAAA
AGTCTCAATAGCCCTTTGGTCTTCTGAGACTGTATCTTTGATATTCTTGGAGTAGACGAGAGTGTCGTGC
TCCACCATGTTGGCAAGCTGCTCTAGCCAATACGCAAACCGAATTCAGAAATAAATTCAGCCTAATTCGG
CGTTAATTCAGTACATTAAAAACGTCCGCAATGTGTTATTAAGTTGTCTAAGCGTCAATTTGTTTACACC
ACAATATATCCTGCCACCAGCCAGCCAACAGCTCCCCGACCGGCAGCTCGGCACAAAATCACCACTCGAT
ACAGGCAGCCCATCAGTCCGGGACGGCGTCAGCGGGAGAGCCGTTGTAAGGCGGCAGACTTTGCTCATGT
TACCGATGCTATTCGGAAGAACGGCAACTAAGCTGCCGGGTTTGAAACACGGATGATCTCGCGGAGGGTA
GCATGTTGATTGTAACGATGACAGAGCGTTGCTGCCTGTGATCAATTCGGGCACGAACCCAGTGGACATA
AGCCTGTTCGGTTCGTAAGCTGTAATGCAAGTAGCGTATGCGCTCACGCAACTGGTCCAGAACCTTGACC
GAACGCAGCGGTGGTAACGGCGCAGTGGCGGTTTTCATGGCTTGTTATGACTGTTTTTTTGGGGTACAGT
CTATGCCTCGGGCATCCAAGCAGCAAGCGCGTTACGCCGTGGGTCGATGTTTGATGTTATGGAGCAGCAA
CGATGTTACGCAGCAGGGCAGTCGCCCTAAAACAAAGTTAAACATCATGGGGGAAGCGGTGATCGCCGAA
GTATCGACTCAACTATCAGAGGTAGTTGGCGTCATCGAGCGCCATCTCGAACCGACGTTGCTGGCCGTAC
ATTTGTACGGCTCCGCAGTGGATGGCGGCCTGAAGCCACACAGTGATATTGATTTGCTGGTTACGGTGAC
CGTAAGGCTTGATGAAACAACGCGGCGAGCTTTGATCAACGACCTTTTGGAAACTTCGGCTTCCCCTGGA
GAGAGCGAGATTCTCCGCGCTGTAGAAGTCACCATTGTTGTGCACGACGACATCATTCCGTGGCGTTATC
CAGCTAAGCGCGAACTGCAATTTGGAGAATGGCAGCGCAATGACATTCTTGCAGGTATCTTCGAGCCAGC
CACGATCGACATTGATCTGGCTATCTTGCTGACAAAAGCAAGAGAACATAGCGTTGCCTTGGTAGGTCCA
GCGGCGGAGGAACTCTTTGATCCGGTTCCTGAACAGGATCTATTTGAGGCGCTAAATGAAACCTTAACGC
TATGGAACTCGCCGCCCGACTGGGCTGGCGATGAGCGAAATGTAGTGCTTACGTTGTCCCGCATTTGGTA
CAGCGCAGTAACCGGCAAAATCGCGCCGAAGGATGTCGCTGCCGACTGGGCAATGGAGCGCCTGCCGGCC
CAGTATCAGCCCGTCATACTTGAAGCTAGACAGGCTTATCTTGGACAAGAAGAAGATCGCTTGGCCTCGC
GCGCAGATCAGTTGGAAGAATTTGTCCACTACGTGAAAGGCGAGATCACCAAGGTAGTCGGCAAATAATG
TCTAGCTAGAAATTCGTTCAAGCCGACGCCGCTTCGCGGCGCGGCTTAACTCAAGCGTTAGATGCACTAA
GCACATAATTGCTCACAGCCAAACTATCAGGTCAAGTCTGCTTTTATTATTTTTAAGCGTGCATAATAAG
CCCTACACAAATTGGGAGATATATCATGCATGACCAAAATCCCTTAACGTGAGTTTTCGTTCCACTGAGC
GTCAGACCCCGTAGAAAAGATCAAAGGATCTTCTTGAGATCCTTTTTTTCTGCGCGTAATCTGCTGCTTG
CAAACAAAAAAACCACCGCTACCAGCGGTGGTTTGTTTGCCGGATCAAGAGCTACCAACTCTTTTTCCGA
AGGTAACTGGCTTCAGCAGAGCGCAGATACCAAATACTGTCCTTCTAGTGTAGCCGTAGTTAGGCCACCA
CTTCAAGAACTCTGTAGCACCGCCTACATACCTCGCTCTGCTAATCCTGTTACCAGTGGCTGCTGCCAGT
GGCGATAAGTCGTGTCTTACCGGGTTGGACTCAAGACGATAGTTACCGGATAAGGCGCAGCGGTCGGGCT
GAACGGGGGGTTCGTGCACACAGCCCAGCTTGGAGCGAACGACCTACACCGAACTGAGATACCTACAGCG
TGAGCTATGAGAAAGCGCCACGCTTCCCGAAGGGAGAAAGGCGGACAGGTATCCGGTAAGCGGCAGGGTC
GGAACAGGAGAGCGCACGAGGGAGCTTCCAGGGGGAAACGCCTGGTATCTTTATAGTCCTGTCGGGTTTC
GCCACCTCTGACTTGAGCGTCGATTTTTGTGATGCTCGTCAGGGGGGCGGAGCCTATGGAAAAACGCCAG
CAACGCGGCCTTTTTACGGTTCCTGGCCTTTTGCTGGCCTTTTGCTCACATGTTCTTTCCTGCGTTATCC
CCTGATTCTGTGGATAACCGTATTACCGCCTTTGAGTGAGCTGATACCGCTCGCCGCAGCCGAACGACCG
AGCGCAGCGAGTCAGTGAGCGAGGAAGCGGAAGAGCGCCTGATGCGGTATTTTCTCCTTACGCATCTGTG
CGGTATTTCACACCGCATATGGTGCACTCTCAGTACAATCTGCTCTGATGCCGCATAGTTAAGCCAGTAT
ACACTCCGCTATCGCTACGTGACTGGGTCATGGCTGCGCCCCGACACCCGCCAACACCCGCTGACGCGCC
CTGACGGGCTTGTCTGCTCCCGGCATCCGCTTACAGACAAGCTGTGACCGTCTCCGGGAGCTGCATGTGT
CAGAGGTTTTCACCGTCATCACCGAAACGCGCGAGGCAGGGTGCCTTGATGTGGGCGCCGGCGGTCGAGT
GGCGACGGCGCGGCTTGTCCGCGCCCTGGTAGATTGCCTGGCCGTAGGCCAGCCATTTTTGAGCGGCCAG
CGGCCGCGATAGGCCGACGCGAAGCGGCGGGGCGTAGGGAGCGCAGCGACCGAAGGGTAGGCGCTTTTTG
CAGCTCTTCGGCTGTGCGCTGGCCAGACAGTTATGCACAGGCCAGGCGGGTTTTAAGAGTTTTAATAAGT
TTTAAAGAGTTTTAGGCGGAAAAATCGCCTTTTTTCTCTTTTATATCAGTCACTTACATGTGTGACCGGT
TCCCAATGTACGGCTTTGGGTTCCCAATGTACGGGTTCCGGTTCCCAATGTACGGCTTTGGGTTCCCAAT
GTACGTGCTATCCACAGGAAAGAGACCTTTTCGACCTTTTTCCCCTGCTAGGGCAATTTGCCCTAGCATC
TGCTCCGTACATTAGGAACCGGCGGATGCTTCGCCCTCGATCAGGTTGCGGTAGCGCATGACTAGGATCG
GGCCAGCCTGCCCCGCCTCCTCCTTCAAATCGTACTCCGGCAGGTCATTTGACCCGATCAGCTTGCGCAC
GGTGAAACAGAACTTCTTGAACTCTCCGGCGCTGCCACTGCGTTCGTAGATCGTCTTGAACAACCATCTG
GCTTCTGCCTTGCCTGCGGCGCGGCGTGCCAGGCGGTAGAGAAAACGGCCGATGCCGGGATCGATCAAAA
AGTAATCGGGGTGAACCGTCAGCACGTCCGGGTTCTTGCCTTCTGTGATCTCGCGGTACATCCAATCAGC
TAGCTCGATCTCGATGTACTCCGGCCGCCCGGTTTCGCTCTTTACGATCTTGTAGCGGCTAATCAAGGCT
TCACCCTCGGATACCGTCACCAGGCGGCCGTTCTTGGCCTTCTTCGTACGCTGCATGGCAACGTGCGTGG
TGTTTAACCGAATGCAGGTTTCTACCAGGTCGTCTTTCTGCTTTCCGCCATCGGCTCGCCGGCAGAACTT
GAGTACGTCCGCAACGTGTGGACGGAACACGCGGCCGGGCTTGTCTCCCTTCCCTTCCCGGTATCGGTTC
ATGGATTCGGTTAGATGGGAAACCGCCATCAGTACCAGGTCGTAATCCCACACACTGGCCATGCCGGCCG
GCCCTGCGGAAACCTCTACGTGCCCGTCTGGAAGCTCGTAGCGGATCACCTCGCCAGCTCGTCGGTCACG
CTTCGACAGACGGAAAACGGCCACGTCCATGATGCTGCGACTATCGCGGGTGCCCACGTCATAGAGCATC
GGAACGAAAAAATCTGGTTGCTCGTCGCCCTTGGGCGGCTTCCTAATCGACGGCGCACCGGCTGCCGGCG
GTTGCCGGGATTCTTTGCGGATTCGATCAGCGGCCGCTTGCCACGATTCACCGGGGCGTGCTTCTGCCTC
GATGCGTTGCCGCTGGGCGGCCTGCGCGGCCTTCAACTTCTCCACCAGGTCATCACCCAGCGCCGCGCCG
ATTTGTACCGGGCCGGATGGTTTGCGACCGCTCACGCCGATTCCTCGGGCTTGGGGGTTCCAGTGCCATT
GCAGGGCCGGCAGACAACCCAGCCGCTTACGCCTGGCCAACCGCCCGTTCCTCCACACATGGGGCATTCC
ACGGCGTCGGTGCCTGGTTGTTCTTGATTTTCCATGCCGCCTCCTTTAGCCGCTAAAATTCATCTACTCA
TTTATTCATTTGCTCATTTACTCTGGTAGCTGCGCGATGTATTCAGATAGCAGCTCGGTAATGGTCTTGC
CTTGGCGTACCGCGTACATCTTCAGCTTGGTGTGATCCTCCGCCGGCAACTGAAAGTTGACCCGCTTCAT
GGCTGGCGTGTCTGCCAGGCTGGCCAACGTTGCAGCCTTGCTGCTGCGTGCGCTCGGACGGCCGGCACTT
AGCGTGTTTGTGCTTTTGCTCATTTTCTCTTTACCTCATTAACTCAAATGAGTTTTGATTTAATTTCAGC
GGCCAGCGCCTGGACCTCGCGGGCAGCGTCGCCCTCGGGTTCTGATTCAAGAACGGTTGTGCCGGCGGCG
GCAGTGCCTGGGTAGCTCACGCGCTGCGTGATACGGGACTCAAGAATGGGCAGCTCGTACCCGGCCAGCG
CCTCGGCAACCTCACCGCCGATGCGCGTGCCTTTGATCGCCCGCGACACGACAAAGGCCGCTTGTAGCCT
TCCATCCGTGACCTCAATGCGCTGCTTAACCAGCTCCACCAGGTCGGCGGTGGCCCATATGTCGTAAGGG
CTTGGCTGCACCGGAATCAGCACGAAGTCGGCTGCCTTGATCGCGGACACAGCCAAGTCCGCCGCCTGGG
GCGCTCCGTCGATCACTACGAAGTCGCGCCGGCCGATGGCCTTCACGTCGCGGTCAATCGTCGGGCGGTC
GATGCCGACAACGGTTAGCGGTTGATCTTCCCGCACGGCCGCCCAATCGCGGGCACTGCCCTGGGGATCG
GAATCGACTAACAGAACATCGGCCCCGGCGAGTTGCAGGGCGCGGGCTAGATGGGTTGCGATGGTCGTCT
TGCCTGACCCGCCTTTCTGGTTAAGTACAGCGATAACCTTCATGCGTTCCCCTTGCGTATTTGTTTATTT
ACTCATCGCATCATATACGCAGCGACCGCATGACGCAAGCTGTTTTACTCAAATACACATCACCTTTTTA
GACGGCGGCGCTCGGTTTCTTCAGCGGCCAAGCTGGCCGGCCAGGCCGCCAGCTTGGCATCAGACAAACC
GGCCAGGATTTCATGCAGCCGCACGGTTGAGACGTGCGCGGGCGGCTCGAACACGTACCCGGCCGCGATC
ATCTCCGCCTCGATCTCTTCGGTAATGAAAAACGGTTCGTCCTGGCCGTCCTGGTGCGGTTTCATGCTTG
TTCCTCTTGGCGTTCATTCTCGGCGGCCGCCAGGGCGTCGGCCTCGGTCAATGCGTCCTCACGGAAGGCA
CCGCGCCGCCTGGCCTCGGTGGGCGTCACTTCCTCGCTGCGCTCAAGTGCGCGGTACAGGGTCGAGCGAT
GCACGCCAAGCAGTGCAGCCGCCTCTTTCACGGTGCGGCCTTCCTGGTCGATCAGCTCGCGGGCGTGCGC
GATCTGTGCCGGGGTGAGGGTAGGGCGGGGGCCAAACTTCACGCCTCGGGCCTTGGCGGCCTCGCGCCCG
CTCCGGGTGCGGTCGATGATTAGGGAACGCTCGAACTCGGCAATGCCGGCGAACACGGTCAACACCATGC
GGCCGGCCGGCGTGGTGGTGTCGGCCCACGGCTCTGCCAGGCTACGCAGGCCCGCGCCGGCCTCCTGGAT
GCGCTCGGCAATGTCCAGTAGGTCGCGGGTGCTGCGGGCCAGGCGGTCTAGCCTGGTCACTGTCACAACG
TCGCCAGGGCGTAGGTGGTCAAGCATCCTGGCCAGCTCCGGGCGGTCGCGCCTGGTGCCGGTGATCTTCT
CGGAAAACAGCTTGGTGCAGCCGGCCGCGTGCAGTTCGGCCCGTTGGTTGGTCAAGTCCTGGTCGTCGGT
GCTGACGCGGGCATAGCCCAGCAGGCCAGCGGCGGCGCTCTTGTTCATGGCGTAATGTCTCCGGTTCTAG
TCGCAAGTATTCTACTTTATGCGACTAAAACACGCGACAAGAAAACGCCAGGAAAAGGGCAGGGCGGCAG
CCTGTCGCGTAACTTAGGACTTGTGCGACATGTCGTTTTCAGAAGACGGCTGCACTGAACGTCAGAAGCC
GACTGCACTATAGCAGCGGAGGGGTTGGATCAAAGTACTTTGATCCCGAGGGGAACCCTGTGGTTGGCAT
GCACATACAAATGGACGAACGGATAAACCT
Features (pLannotate 1.2.2; 27 found; start..end, strand, type, name):
     54..78      -  misc_feature   RB T-DNA repeat: right border repeat from nopaline C58 T-DNA
    144..298     -  CDS            lacZα (fragment): LacZα fragment of β-galactosidase; lacZ fragment
   2057..2081    +  protein_bind   attB1: mutant version of attB; recombination site for the Gateway® BP reaction BP Clonase™
   2102..6205    +  CDS            cas9: CAS9_STRP1 - Also known as csn1 From Streptococcus pyogenes serotype M1.
   6240..6347    +  CDS            RBCS1 (fragment): RBS1_SPIOL - Also known as RBCS. Experimental evidence at protein level: Swiss-Prot protein existence level 1. RuBisCO catalyzes two reactions: the carboxylation of D- ribulose 1,5-bisphosphate, the primary event in carbon dioxide fixation, as well as the oxidative fragmentation of the pentose substrate. Both reactions occur simultaneously and in competition at the same active site. Although the small subunit is not catalytic it is essential for maximal activity. From Spinacia oleracea (Spinach).
   6741..6765    -  protein_bind   attB2: mutant version of attB; recombination site for the Gateway® BP reaction BP Clonase™
   6794..6818    +  protein_bind   attB1: mutant version of attB; recombination site for the Gateway® BP reaction BP Clonase™
   7369..7444    +  misc_RNA       gRNA scaffold: guide RNA scaffold for the Streptococcus pyogenes CRISPR/Cas9 system
   7486..7510    -  protein_bind   attB2: mutant version of attB; recombination site for the Gateway® BP reaction BP Clonase™
   7550..7802    +  terminator     NOS terminator: nopaline synthase terminator and poly(A) signal
   7857..7879    -  protein_bind   lac operator (fragment): The lac repressor binds to the lac operator to inhibit transcription in E. coli. This inhibition can be relieved by adding lactose or isopropyl-β-D-thiogalactopyranoside (IPTG). lac repressor encoded by lacI
   7883..7913    -  promoter       lac promoter: promoter for the E. coli lac operon
   7928..7949    -  protein_bind   CAP binding site: CAP binding activates transcription in the presence of cAMP. E. coli catabolite activator protein
   8034..8208    -  polyA_signal   CaMV poly(A) signal: cauliflower mosaic virus polyadenylation signal
   8249..9274    -  CDS            HygR: hygromycin B phosphotransferase confers resistance to hygromycin
   9341..10017   -  promoter       CaMV 35S promoter (enhanced): cauliflower mosaic virus 35S promoter with a duplicated enhancer region
  10212..10236   -  misc_feature   LB T-DNA repeat: left border repeat from nopaline C58 T-DNA
  10495..10518   +  promoter       Pc promoter (fragment): intI1 (promoter lies within the coding sequence); class 1 integron promoter
  10694..10750   +  CDS            GmR (fragment): gentamycin acetyltransferase; aacC1; confers resistance to gentamycin
  10761..11548   +  CDS            SmR (fragment): aminoglycoside adenylyltransferase (Murphy, 1985); aadA; confers resistance to spectinomycin and streptomycin
  11794..12382   +  rep_origin     ori: high-copy-number ColE1/pMB1/pBR322/pUC origin of replication
  12568..12708   -  misc_feature   bom: basis of mobility region from pBR322
  12810..12849   -  CDS            rop (fragment): Rop protein, which maintains plasmids at low copy number; rop
  13052..13246   -  rep_origin     pVS1 oriV: origin of replication for the Pseudomonas plasmid pVS1 (Heeb et al., 2000)
  13312..14385   -  CDS            pVS1 RepA: replication protein from the Pseudomonas plasmid pVS1 (Heeb et al., 2000)
  14814..15443   -  CDS            pVS1 StaA: stability protein from the Pseudomonas plasmid pVS1 (Heeb et al., 2000)
  16003..16404   -  CDS            Y4CG_SINFN (fragment): Protein inferred from homology: Swiss-Prot protein existence level 3. From Sinorhizobium fredii (strain NBRC 101917 / NGR234).
