[The description below was written by a language model from this plasmid's Addgene catalogue record and pLannotate feature annotations shown in this document.]
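Description:
GE-0010-gRNA1-MpCKB is a binary T-DNA plasmid of about 16.7 kb for CRISPR/Cas9 mutagenesis in the liverwort Marchantia polymorpha. It was built by Gateway cloning into the pMpGWB103 backbone and delivers both Cas9 and a single guide RNA directed against MpCKB (Mp2g11700), the gene the record describes as encoding the CK2 beta subunit. In bacteria it is selected with spectinomycin through an aadA (SmR) gene. It carries a ColE1/pMB1-type origin with a bom site for E. coli, and the pVS1 oriV, RepA and StaA functions typical of binary vectors maintained in Agrobacterium, consistent with Agrobacterium-mediated delivery, although the record does not name the delivery route.

Between the nopaline-type right and left border repeats, the annotation shows a Streptococcus pyogenes Cas9 coding sequence flanked by attB1 and attB2 sites. A short RBCS-like fragment follows it, which may belong to a terminator region. A second attB1/attB2 pair encloses the gRNA unit with the S. pyogenes gRNA scaffold, followed by a NOS terminator. The promoters driving Cas9 and the guide RNA are not annotated in the feature table or stated in the catalogue fields. The roughly 1.7 kb unannotated stretch upstream of Cas9 and the region ahead of the scaffold presumably contain them. Plant selection comes from a hygromycin phosphotransferase gene under an enhanced CaMV 35S promoter with a CaMV polyadenylation signal, placed next to the left border. Remnant lacZα and lac promoter/operator elements are vector leftovers.

The construct is intended to generate targeted loss-of-function alleles of MpCKB in transformed Marchantia. The "gRNA1" in the name suggests it is one of several guides designed against this gene.
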