Addgene plasmid #238527: GE-0010-gRNA1-MpCKB
Purpose: Plant expression of Cas9 and gRNA against M. polymorpha CK2 beta
Depositing lab: Michael Hothorn. Depositing organization: University of Geneva.
Backbone
  Vector backbone: pMpGWB103
  Backbone manufacturer: Takayuki Kohchi (Addgene plasmid # 68628)
  Vector type: Plant Expression, CRISPR
Growth in bacteria
  Bacterial resistance: Spectinomycin, 50 μg/mL
  Growth temperature: 37°C
  Growth strain: EPI300
  Copy number: High Copy
Gene/Insert
  Gene/Insert name: MpCKB (alt name: Mp2g11700)
  gRNA/shRNA sequence: agaaaaggagaggccctc
  Species: M. polymorpha
  Cloning method: Gateway Cloning
Terms and licenses: Academic/Nonprofit Terms; Industry Terms: Not Available to Industry
How to cite: GE-0010-gRNA1-MpCKB was a gift from Michael Hothorn (Addgene plasmid # 238527 ; http://n2t.net/addgene:238527 ; RRID:Addgene_238527)
